>Addgene plasmid #84151 | pFGC5941-PacI-ath-STTM822 | addgene full sequence | sequence record 167564 | Addgene NGS Result
TGAGACTTTTCAACAAAGGGTAATTTCGGGAAACCTCCTCGGATTCCATTGCCCAGCTATCTGTCACTTC
ATCGAAAGGACAGTGGAAAAGGAAGGTGGCTCCTACAAATGCCATCATTGCGATAAAGGAAAGGCTATCA
TTCAAGATGCCTCTGCCGACAGTGGTCCCAAAGATGGACCCCCGCCCACGAGGAGCATCGTGGAAAAAGA
AGACGTTCCAACCACGTCTTCAAAGCAAGTGGATTGATGTGACATCTCCACTGACATAAGGGATGACGCA
CAACCCCACTATCCTTCGCAAGACCCTTCCTCTATATAAGGAAGTTCATTTCATTTGGAGAGGACAGCCC
AAGCTTAACATGTGCAAACTATGCTTCCCGCGTTGTTGTTGTTATGGTCTAATTTAAATATGGTCTAAAG
AAGAAGAATCATGTGCAAATCTAGCTTCCCGCAGAATTCGGTACGCTGAAATCACCAGTCTCTCTCTACA
AATCTATCTCTCTCTATTTTCTCCATAAATAATGTGTGAGTAGTTTCCCGATAAGGGAAATTAGGGTTCT
TATAGGGTTTCGCTCATGTGTTGAGCATATAAGAAACCCTTAGTATGTATTTGTATTTGTAAAATACTTC
TATCAATAAAATTTCTAATTCCTAAAACCAAAATCCAGTACTAAAATCCAGATCTCCTAAAGTCCCTATA
GATCTTTGTCGTGAATATAAACCAGACACGAGACGACTAGACCTGGAGCCCAGACGCCGTTCGAAGCTAG
AAGTACCGCTTAGGCAGGAGGCCGTTAGGGAAAAGATGCTAAGGCAGGGTTGGTTACGTTGACTCCCCCG
TAGGTTTGGTTTAAATATGATGAAGTGGACGGAAGGAAGGAGGAAGACAAGGAAGGATAAGGTTGCAGGC
CCTGTGCAAGGTAAGAAGATGGAAATTTGATAGAGGTACGCTACTATACTTATACTATACGCTAAGGGAA
TGATTGTATTTATACCCTATACCCCCTAATAACCCCTTATCAATTTAAGAAATAATCCGCATAAGCCCCC
GCTTAAAAATTGGTATCAGAGCCATGAATAGGTCTATGACCAAAACTCAAGAGGATAAAACCTCACCAAA
ATACGAAAGAGTCCTTAACTCTAAAGATAAAAGATCTTTCAAGATCAAAACTAGTTCCCTCACACCGGTG
ACGGGGATCGCATGCGACCTCTAGACCATCACATTGGAGCTTCAGCTGCTCGAGTTCTATAGTGTCACCT
AAATCGTATGTGTATGATACATAATGTTATGTATTAATTGTAGCCGCGTTCTTACGTCGACGTACCAGTT
ACGCCCCGCCCTGTCACTCATCGCAGTACTGTTGTAATTCATTAAGCATTCTGCCGACATGGAAGCCATC
ACAAACGGCATGATGAACCTGAATCGCCAGCGGCATCAGCACTTTGTCGCCTTGCGTATAATATTTGCCC
ATGGTGAAAACGGGGGCGAAGAAGTTGTCCATATTGGCCACGTTTAAATCAAAACTGGTGAAACTCACCC
AGGGATTGGCTGAGACGAAAAACATATTCTCAATAAACCCTTTAGGGAAATAGGCCAGGTTTTCACCGTA
ACACGCCACATCTTGCGAATATATGTGTAGAAACTGCCGGAAATCGTCGTGGTATTCACTCCAGAGCGAT
GAAAACGTTTCAGTTTGCTCATGGAAAACGGTGTAACAAGGGTGAACACTATCCCATATTACCAGCTCAC
CGTCTTTCATTGCCATACGGAACTCCGGATGAGCATTCATCAGGCGGGCAAGAATGTGAATAAAGGCCGG
ATAAAACTTGTGCTTATTTTTCTTTACGGTCTTTAAAAAGGCCGTAATATCCAGCTGAACGGTCTGGTTA
TAGGTACATTGAGCAACTGACTGAAATGCCTCAAAATGTTCTTTACGATGCCATTGGGATATATCAACGG
TGGTATATCCAGTGATTTCTTTCTCCATTTTAGCTTCCTTAGCTCCTGAAAATCTCGATAACTCATTAAA
GCTTATCGATGATAAGCTGTCAAACATGAGAATTTAGCCCGCCTAATGAGCGGGCTTTTTGTTGTGATCC
GCGTTGCTGGCGTTTTTCCATAGGCTCCGCCCCCCTGACGAGCATCACAAAAATCGACGCTCAAGTCAGA
GGTGGCGAAACCCGACAGGACTATAAAGATACCAGGCGTTTCCCCCCTGGAAGCTCCCTCGTGCGCTCTC
CTGTTCCGACCCTGCCGCTTACCGGATACCTGTCCGCCTTTCTTAATTAAGACCCGGGACTAGTCCCTAG
AGTCCTGCTTTAATGAGATATGCGAGACGCCTATGATCGCATGATATTTGCTTTCAATTCTGTTGTGCAC
GTTGTAAAAAACCTGAGCATGTGTAGCTCAGATCCTTACCGCCGGTTTCGGTTCATTCTAATGAATATAT
CACCCGTTACTATCGTATTTTTATGAATAATATTCTCCGTTCAATTTACTGATTGTACCCTACTACTTAT
ATGTACAATATTAAAATGAAAACAATATATTGTGCTGAATAGGTTTATAGCGACATCTATGATAGAGCGC
CACAATAACAAACAATTGCGTTTTATTATTACAAATCCAATTTTAAAAAAAGCGGCAGAACCGGTCAAAC
CTAAAAGACTGATTACATAAATCTTATTCAAATTTCAAAAGTGCCCCAGGGGCTAGTATCTACGACACAC
CGAGCGGCGAACTAATAACGCTCACTGAAGGGAACTCCGGTTCCCCGCCGGCGCGCATGGGTGAGATTCC
TTGAAGTTGAGTATTGGCCGTCCGCTCTACCGAAAGTTACGGGCACCATTCAACCCGGTCCAGCACGGCG
GCCGGGTAACCGACTTGCTGCCCCGAGAATTATGCAGCATTTTTTTGGTGTATGTGGGCCCCAAATGAAG
TGCAGGTCAAACCTTGACAGTGACGACAAATCGTTGGGCGGGTCCAGGGCGAATTTTGCGACAACATGTC
GAGGCTCAGCAGGACCTGCAGGCATGCAAGCTTGGCACTGGCCGTCGTTTTACAACGTCGTGACTGGGAA
AACCCTGGCGTTACCCAACTTAATCGCCTTGCAGCACATCCCCCTTTCGCCAGCTGGCGTAATAGCGAAG
AGGCCCGCACCGATCGCCCTTCCCAACAGTTGCGCAGCCTGAATGGCGAATGCTAGAGCAGCTTGAGCTT
GGATCAGATTGTCGTTTCCCGCCTTCAGTTTAAACTATCAGTGTTTGACAGGATATATTGGCGGGTAAAC
CTAAGAGAAAAGAGCGTTTATTAGAATAATCGGATATTTAAAAGGGCGTGAAAAGGTTTATCCGTTCGTC
CATTTGTATGTGCATGCCAACCACAGGGTTCCCCTCGGGATCAAAGTACTTTGATCCAACCCCTCCGCTG
CTATAGTGCAGTCGGCTTCTGACGTTCAGTGCAGCCGTCTTCTGAAAACGACATGTCGCACAAGTCCTAA
GTTACGCGACAGGCTGCCGCCCTGCCCTTTTCCTGGCGTTTTCTTGTCGCGTGTTTTAGTCGCATAAAGT
AGAATACTTGCGACTAGAACCGGAGACATTACGCCATGAACAAGAGCGCCGCCGCTGGCCTGCTGGGCTA
TGCCCGCGTCAGCACCGACGACCAGGACTTGACCAACCAACGGGCCGAACTGCACGCGGCCGGCTGCACC
AAGCTGTTTTCCGAGAAGATCACCGGCACCAGGCGCGACCGCCCGGAGCTGGCCAGGATGCTTGACCACC
TACGCCCTGGCGACGTTGTGACAGTGACCAGGCTAGACCGCCTGGCCCGCAGCACCCGCGACCTACTGGA
CATTGCCGAGCGCATCCAGGAGGCCGGCGCGGGCCTGCGTAGCCTGGCAGAGCCGTGGGCCGACACCACC
ACGCCGGCCGGCCGCATGGTGTTGACCGTGTTCGCCGGCATTGCCGAGTTCGAGCGTTCCCTAATCATCG
ACCGCACCCGGAGCGGGCGCGAGGCCGCCAAGGCCCGAGGCGTGAAGTTTGGCCCCCGCCCTACCCTCAC
CCCGGCACAGATCGCGCACGCCCGCGAGCTGATCGACCAGGAAGGCCGCACCGTGAAAGAGGCGGCTGCA
CTGCTTGGCGTGCATCGCTCGACCCTGTACCGCGCACTTGAGCGCAGCGAGGAAGTGACGCCCACCGAGG
CCAGGCGGCGCGGTGCCTTCCGTGAGGACGCATTGACCGAGGCCGACGCCCTGGCGGCCGCCGAGAATGA
ACGCCAAGAGGAACAAGCATGAAACCGCACCAGGACGGCCAGGACGAACCGTTTTTCATTACCGAAGAGA
TCGAGGCGGAGATGATCGCGGCCGGGTACGTGTTCGAGCCGCCCGCGCACGTCTCAACCGTGCGGCTGCA
TGAAATCCTGGCCGGTTTGTCTGATGCCAAGCTGGCGGCCTGGCCGGCCAGCTTGGCCGCTGAAGAAACC
GAGCGCCGCCGTCTAAAAAGGTGATGTGTATTTGAGTAAAACAGCTTGCGTCATGCGGTCGCTGCGTATA
TGATGCGATGAGTAAATAAACAAATACGCAAGGGGAACGCATGAAGGTTATCGCTGTACTTAACCAGAAA
GGCGGGTCAGGCAAGACGACCATCGCAACCCATCTAGCCCGCGCCCTGCAACTCGCCGGGGCCGATGTTC
TGTTAGTCGATTCCGATCCCCAGGGCAGTGCCCGCGATTGGGCGGCCGTGCGGGAAGATCAACCGCTAAC
CGTTGTCGGCATCGACCGCCCGACGATTGACCGCGACGTGAAGGCCATCGGCCGGCGCGACTTCGTAGTG
ATCGACGGAGCGCCCCAGGCGGCGGACTTGGCTGTGTCCGCGATCAAGGCAGCCGACTTCGTGCTGATTC
CGGTGCAGCCAAGCCCTTACGACATATGGGCCACCGCCGACCTGGTGGAGCTGGTTAAGCAGCGCATTGA
GGTCACGGATGGAAGGCTACAAGCGGCCTTTGTCGTGTCGCGGGCGATCAAAGGCACGCGCATCGGCGGT
GAGGTTGCCGAGGCGCTGGCCGGGTACGAGCTGCCCATTCTTGAGTCCCGTATCACGCAGCGCGTGAGCT
ACCCAGGCACTGCCGCCGCCGGCACAACCGTTCTTGAATCAGAACCCGAGGGCGACGCTGCCCGCGAGGT
CCAGGCGCTGGCCGCTGAAATTAAATCAAAACTCATTTGAGTTAATGAGGTAAAGAGAAAATGAGCAAAA
GCACAAACACGCTAAGTGCCGGCCGTCCGAGCGCACGCAGCAGCAAGGCTGCAACGTTGGCCAGCCTGGC
AGACACGCCAGCCATGAAGCGGGTCAACTTTCAGTTGCCGGCGGAGGATCACACCAAGCTGAAGATGTAC
GCGGTACGCCAAGGCAAGACCATTACCGAGCTGCTATCTGAATACATCGCGCAGCTACCAGAGTAAATGA
GCAAATGAATAAATGAGTAGATGAATTTTAGCGGCTAAAGGAGGCGGCATGGAAAATCAAGAACAACCAG
GCACCGACGCCGTGGAATGCCCCATGTGTGGAGGAACGGGCGGTTGGCCAGGCGTAAGCGGCTGGGTTGC
CTGCCGGCCCTGCAATGGCACTGGAACCCCCAAGCCCGAGGAATCGGCGTGAGCGGTCGCAAACCATCCG
GCCCGGTACAAATCGGCGCGGCGCTGGGTGATGACCTGGTGGAGAAGTTGAAGGCCGCGCAGGCCGCCCA
GCGGCAACGCATCGAGGCAGAAGCACGCCCCGGTGAATCGTGGCAAGCGGCCGCTGATCGAATCCGCAAA
GAATCCCGGCAACCGCCGGCAGCCGGTGCGCCGTCGATTAGGAAGCCGCCCAAGGGCGACGAGCAACCAG
ATTTTTTCGTTCCGATGCTCTATGACGTGGGCACCCGCGATAGTCGCAGCATCATGGACGTGGCCGTTTT
CCGTCTGTCGAAGCGTGACCGACGAGCTGGCGAGGTGATCCGCTACGAGCTTCCAGACGGGCACGTAGAG
GTTTCCGCAGGGCCGGCCGGCATGGCCAGTGTGTGGGATTACGACCTGGTACTGATGGCGGTTTCCCATC
TAACCGAATCCATGAACCGATACCGGGAAGGGAAGGGAGACAAGCCCGGCCGCGTGTTCCGTCCACACGT
TGCGGACGTACTCAAGTTCTGCCGGCGAGCCGATGGCGGAAAGCAGAAAGACGACCTGGTAGAAACCTGC
ATTCGGTTAAACACCACGCACGTTGCCATGCAGCGTACGAAGAAGGCCAAGAACGGCCGCCTGGTGACGG
TATCCGAGGGTGAAGCCTTGATTAGCCGCTACAAGATCGTAAAGAGCGAAACCGGGCGGCCGGAGTACAT
CGAGATCGAGCTAGCTGATTGGATGTACCGCGAGATCACAGAAGGCAAGAACCCGGACGTGCTGACGGTT
CACCCCGATTACTTTTTGATCGATCCCGGCATCGGCCGTTTTCTCTACCGCCTGGCACGCCGCGCCGCAG
GCAAGGCAGAAGCCAGATGGTTGTTCAAGACGATCTACGAACGCAGTGGCAGCGCCGGAGAGTTCAAGAA
GTTCTGTTTCACCGTGCGCAAGCTGATCGGGTCAAATGACCTGCCGGAGTACGATTTGAAGGAGGAGGCG
GGGCAGGCTGGCCCGATCCTAGTCATGCGCTACCGCAACCTGATCGAGGGCGAAGCATCCGCCGGTTCCT
AATGTACGGAGCAGATGCTAGGGCAAATTGCCCTAGCAGGGGAAAAAGGTCGAAAAGGTCTCTTTCCTGT
GGATAGCACGTACATTGGGAACCCAAAGCCGTACATTGGGAACCGGAACCCGTACATTGGGAACCCAAAG
CCGTACATTGGGAACCGGTCACACATGTAAGTGACTGATATAAAAGAGAAAAAAGGCGATTTTTCCGCCT
AAAACTCTTTAAAACTTATTAAAACTCTTAAAACCCGCCTGGCCTGTGCATAACTGTCTGGCCAGCGCAC
AGCCGAAGAGCTGCAAAAAGCGCCTACCCTTCGGTCGCTGCGCTCCCTACGCCCCGCCGCTTCGCGTCGG
CCTATCGCGGCCGCTGGCCGCTCAAAAATGGCTGGCCTACGGCCAGGCAATCTACCAGGGCGCGGACAAG
CCGCGCCGTCGCCACTCGACCGCCGGCGCCCACATCAAGGCACCCTGCCTCGCGCGTTTCGGTGATGACG
GTGAAAACCTCTGACACATGCAGCTCCCGGAGACGGTCACAGCTTGTCTGTAAGCGGATGCCGGGAGCAG
ACAAGCCCGTCAGGGCGCGTCAGCGGGTGTTGGCGGGTGTCGGGGCGCAGCCATGACCCAGTCACGTAGC
GATAGCGGAGTGTATACTGGCTTAACTATGCGGCATCAGAGCAGATTGTACTGAGAGTGCACCATATGCG
GTGTGAAATACCGCACAGATGCGTAAGGAGAAAATACCGCATCAGGCGCTCTTCCGCTTCCTCGCTCACT
GACTCGCTGCGCTCGGTCGTTCGGCTGCGGCGAGCGGTATCAGCTCACTCAAAGGCGGTAATACGGTTAT
CCACAGAATCAGGGGATAACGCAGGAAAGAACATGTGAGCAAAAGGCCAGCAAAAGGCCAGGAACCGTAA
AAAGGCCGCGTTGCTGGCGTTTTTCCATAGGCTCCGCCCCCCTGACGAGCATCACAAAAATCGACGCTCA
AGTCAGAGGTGGCGAAACCCGACAGGACTATAAAGATACCAGGCGTTTCCCCCTGGAAGCTCCCTCGTGC
GCTCTCCTGTTCCGACCCTGCCGCTTACCGGATACCTGTCCGCCTTTCTCCCTTCGGGAAGCGTGGCGCT
TTCTCATAGCTCACGCTGTAGGTATCTCAGTTCGGTGTAGGTCGTTCGCTCCAAGCTGGGCTGTGTGCAC
GAACCCCCCGTTCAGCCCGACCGCTGCGCCTTATCCGGTAACTATCGTCTTGAGTCCAACCCGGTAAGAC
ACGACTTATCGCCACTGGCAGCAGCCACTGGTAACAGGATTAGCAGAGCGAGGTATGTAGGCGGTGCTAC
AGAGTTCTTGAAGTGGTGGCCTAACTACGGCTACACTAGAAGGACAGTATTTGGTATCTGCGCTCTGCTG
AAGCCAGTTACCTTCGGAAAAAGAGTTGGTAGCTCTTGATCCGGCAAACAAACCACCGCTGGTAGCGGTG
GTTTTTTTGTTTGCAAGCAGCAGATTACGCGCAGAAAAAAAGGATCTCAAGAAGATCCTTTGATCTTTTC
TACGGGGTCTGACGCTCAGTGGAACGAAAACTCACGTTAAGGGATTTTGGTCATGCATTCTAGGTACTAA
AACAATTCATCCAGTAAAATATAATATTTTATTTTCTCCCAATCAGGCTTGATCCCCAGTAAGTCAAAAA
ATAGCTCGACATACTGTTCTTCCCCGATATCCTCCCTGATCGACCGGACGCAGAAGGCAATGTCATACCA
CTTGTCCGCCCTGCCGCTTCTCCCAAGATCAATAAAGCCACTTACTTTGCCATCTTTCACAAAGATGTTG
CTGTCTCCCAGGTCGCCGTGGGAAAAGACAAGTTCCTCTTCGGGCTTTTCCGTCTTTAAAAAATCATACA
GCTCGCGCGGATCTTTAAATGGAGTGTCTTCTTCCCAGTTTTCGCAATCCACATCGGCCAGATCGTTATT
CAGTAAGTAATCCAATTCGGCTAAGCGGCTGTCTAAGCTATTCGTATAGGGACAATCCGATATGTCGATG
GAGTGAAAGAGCCTGATGCACTCCGCATACAGCTCGATAATCTTTTCAGGGCTTTGTTCATCTTCATACT
CTTCCGAGCAAAGGACGCCATCGGCCTCACTCATGAGCAGATTGCTCCAGCCATCATGCCGTTCAAAGTG
CAGGACCTTTGGAACAGGCAGCTTTCCTTCCAGCCATAGCATCATGTCCTTTTCCCGTTCCACATCATAG
GTGGTCCCTTTATACCGGCTGTCCGTCATTTTTAAATATAGGTTTTCATTTTCTCCCACCAGCTTATATA
CCTTAGCAGGAGACATTCCTTCCGTATCTTTTACGCAGCGGTATTTTTCGATCAGTTTTTTCAATTCCGG
TGATATTCTCATTTTAGCCATTTATTATTTCCTTCCTCTTTTCTACAGTATTTAAAGATACCCCAAGAAG
CTAATTATAACAAGACGAACTCCAATTCACTGTTCCTTGCATTCTAAAACCTTAAATACCAGAAAACAGC
TTTTTCAAAGTTGTTTTCAAAGTTGGCGTATAACATAGTATCGACGGAGCCGATTTTGAAACCGCGGTGA
TCACAGGCAGCAACGCTCTGTCATCGTTACAATCAACATGCTACCCTCCGCGAGATCATCCGTGTTTCAA
ACCCGGCAGCTTAGTTGCCGTTCTTCCGAATAGCATCGGTAACATGAGCAAAGTCTGCCGCCTTACAACG
GCTCTCCCGCTGACGCCGTCCCGGACTGATGGGCTGCCTGTATCGAGTGGTGATTTTGTGCCGAGCTGCC
GGTCGGGGAGCTGTTGGCTGGCTGGTGGCAGGATATATTGTGGTGTAAACAAATTGACGCTTAGACAACT
TAATAACACATTGCGGACGTTTTTAATGTACTGAATTAACGCCGAATTAATTCGAGCTCGGATCTGATAA
TTTATTTGAAAATTCATAAGAAAAGCAAACGTTACATGAATTGATGAAACAATACAAAGACAGATAAAGC
CACGCACATTTAGGATATTGGCCGAGATTACTGAATATTGAGTAAGATCACGGAATTTCTGACAGGAGCA
TGTCTTCAATTCAGCCCAAATGGCAGTTGAAATACTCAAACCGCCCCATATGCAGGAGCGGATCATTCAT
TGTTTGTTTGGTTGCCTTTGCCAACATGGGAGTCCAAGATTCTGCAGTCAAATCTCGGTGACGGGCAGGA
CCGGACGGGGCGGTACCGGCAGGCTGAAGTCCAGCTGCCAGAAACCCACGTCATGCCAGTTCCCGTGCTT
GAAGCCGGCCGCCCGCAGCATGCCGCGGGGGGCATATCCGAGCGCCTCGTGCATGCGCACGCTCGGGTCG
TTGGGCAGCCCGATGACAGCGACCACGCTCTTGAAGCCCTGTGCCTCCAGGGACTTCAGCAGGTGGGTGT
AGAGCGTGGAGCCCAGTCCCGTCCGCTGGTGGCGGGGGGAGACGTACACGGTCGACTCGGCCGTCCAGTC
GTAGGCGTTGCGTGCCTTCCAGGGGCCCGCGTAGGCGATGCCGGCGACCTCGCCGTCCACCTCGGCGACG
AGCCAGGGATAGCGCTCCCGCAGACGGACGAGGTCGTCCGTCCACTCCTGCGGTTCCTGCGGCTCGGTAC
GGAAGTTGACCGTGCTTGTCTCGATGTAGTGGTTGACGATGGTGCAGACCGCCGGCATGTCCGCCTCGGT
GGCACGGCGGATGTCGGCCGGGCGTCGTTCTGGGCTCATCGATTCGATTTGGTGTATCGAGATTGGTTAT
GAAATTCAGATGCTAGTGTAATGTATTGGTAATTTGGGAAGATATAATAGGAAGCAAGGCTATTTATCCA
TTTCTGAAAAGGCGAAATGGCGTCACCGCGAGCGTCACGCGCATTCCGTTCTTGCTGTAAAGCGTTGTTT
GGTACACTTTTGACTAGCGAGGCTTGGCGTGTCAGCGTATCTATTCAAAAGTCGTTAATGGCTGCGGATC
AAGAAAAAGTTGGAATAGAAACAGAATACCCGCGAAATTCAGGCCCGGTTGCCATGTCCTACACGCCGAA
ATAAACGACCAAATTAGTAGAAAAATAAAAACTGACTCGGATACTTACGTCACGTCTTGCGCACTGATTT
GAAAAATCTCAGAATTCATGGATCCTAGGTGAGTCTAGAGAGTTAATTAAGTTTGCAAGCAGCAGATTAC
GCGCAGAAAAAAAGGATCTCAAGGAGATCCTTTGGATCACAAAAAAAAAACCCGCTCATTAGGCGGGTTA
AATTCCCGGGTACTGCAGCCGATTCATTAATGCAGGTTAACCTGGCTTATCGAAATTAATACGACTCACT
ATAGGGAGACCGGCAGATCTGATCCCTACTCCAAAAATGTCAAAGATACAGTCTCAGAAGACCAAAGGGC
TAT
Features (pLannotate 1.2.2; 27 found; start..end, strand, type, name):
      1..346     +  promoter       CaMV 35S promoter: strong constitutive promoter from cauliflower mosaic virus
    298..344     +  promoter       minimal CaMV 35S promoter: minimal 35S promoter from cauliflower mosaic virus
    508..684     +  polyA_signal   CaMV poly(A) signal: cauliflower mosaic virus polyadenylation signal
   1246..1264    -  promoter       SP6 promoter: promoter for bacteriophage SP6 RNA polymerase
   1329..1988    -  CDS            CmR: chloramphenicol acetyltransferase; cat; confers resistance to chloramphenicol
   1989..2025    -  promoter       cat promoter (fragment): promoter of the E. coli cat gene encoding chloramphenicol acetyltransferase
   2025..2053    -  promoter       tet promoter: E. coli promoter for tetracycline efflux protein gene
   2115..2283    -  rep_origin     ori (fragment): high-copy-number ColE1/pMB1/pBR322/pUC origin of replication
   2315..3022    +  terminator     OCS terminator: octopine synthase terminator
   3023..3043    +  misc_feature   MCS (fragment): pUC18/19 multiple cloning site
   3046..3200    +  CDS            lacZα (fragment): LacZα fragment of β-galactosidase; lacZ fragment
   3266..3290    +  misc_feature   RB T-DNA repeat: right border repeat from nopaline C58 T-DNA
   3630..4031    +  CDS            Y4CG_SINFN (fragment): Protein inferred from homology: Swiss-Prot protein existence level 3. From Sinorhizobium fredii (strain NBRC 101917 / NGR234).
   4591..5220    +  CDS            pVS1 StaA: stability protein from the Pseudomonas plasmid pVS1 (Heeb et al., 2000)
   5649..6722    +  CDS            pVS1 RepA: replication protein from the Pseudomonas plasmid pVS1 (Heeb et al., 2000)
   6788..6982    +  rep_origin     pVS1 oriV: origin of replication for the Pseudomonas plasmid pVS1 (Heeb et al., 2000)
   7185..7224    +  CDS            rop (fragment): Rop protein, which maintains plasmids at low copy number; rop
   7326..7466    +  misc_feature   bom: basis of mobility region from pBR322
   7652..8240    -  rep_origin     ori: high-copy-number ColE1/pMB1/pBR322/pUC origin of replication
   8327..9121    -  CDS            KanR: aminoglycoside phosphotransferase; aphA-3; confers resistance to kanamycin
   9546..9570    +  misc_feature   LB T-DNA repeat: left border repeat from nopaline C58 T-DNA
   9656..9908    -  terminator     MAS terminator: mannopine synthase terminator
   9921..10469   -  CDS            bar: PAT_STRHY - Experimental evidence at protein level: Swiss-Prot protein existence level 1. Inactivates phosphinothricin (PPT) by transfer of an acetyl group from acetyl CoA. Can also acetylate demethylphosphinothricin but not PTT or glutamate. This enzyme is an effector of phosphinothricin tripeptide (PTT or bialaphos) resistance. From Streptomyces hygroscopicus. Introduced by genetic manipulation and expressed in glufosinate-tolerant maize by Dekalb Genetics.
  10475..10855   -  promoter       MAS promoter: mannopine synthase promoter (Velten et al., 1984)
  10901..10942   -  rep_origin     ori (fragment): high-copy-number ColE1/pMB1/pBR322/pUC origin of replication
  11047..11065   +  promoter       T7 promoter: promoter for bacteriophage T7 RNA polymerase
  11086..11133   +  promoter       CaMV 35S promoter (enhanced) (fragment): cauliflower mosaic virus 35S promoter with a duplicated enhancer region
