[The description below was written by a language model from this plasmid's Addgene catalogue record and pLannotate feature annotations shown in this document.]
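Description:
pFGC5941-PacI-ath-STTM822 is a plant expression binary vector built on the pFGC5941-PacI backbone and designed to knock down miR822 function in Arabidopsis thaliana through a short tandem target mimic (STTM). The backbone has the typical architecture of an Agrobacterium T-DNA vector. Nopaline-type left and right border repeats flank the transferred region. The pVS1 oriV with its RepA and StaA genes supports replication and stable maintenance in Agrobacterium, while a ColE1/pBR322-type origin with the bom site supports propagation in E. coli. A kanamycin resistance gene sits outside the borders for bacterial selection. Within the T-DNA, a bar (phosphinothricin acetyltransferase) gene driven by the mannopine synthase promoter and terminator confers Basta/glufosinate resistance for selecting transformed plants.

The payload is a cassette of roughly 2.8 kb inserted at a PacI site that is retained on both sides. According to the depositor it comprises a 2x35S promoter, the STTM, the 35S terminator and a chloramphenicol resistance gene. The feature table is consistent with this: an enhanced CaMV 35S promoter spans the numbering origin of the circular sequence, followed by an unannotated gap where the STTM module presumably lies, then the CaMV poly(A) signal and CmR with its bacterial promoter. The extra chloramphenicol marker allows dual chloramphenicol/kanamycin selection of clones carrying the cassette. Short ColE1 origin fragments and T7 and SP6 promoters flanking the cassette appear to be remnants of an intermediate cloning vector, and an OCS terminator remains downstream from the parent backbone. An STTM transcript generally carries two non-cleavable miRNA binding sites joined by a spacer, which sequester the target miRNA and trigger its degradation, so constitutive expression in transgenic plants is used to study loss of miR822 function.
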