Addgene plasmid #84151: pFGC5941-PacI-ath-STTM822
Purpose: target miRNA822 for destruction in Arabidopsis thaliana
Depositing lab: Guiliang Tang. Depositing organization: Michigan Technological University. Publication: Construction of short tandem target mimic (STTM) to block the functions of plant and animal microRNAs. Tang G, Yan J, Gu Y, Qiao M, Fan R, Mao Y, Tang X. Methods. 2012 Oct;58(2):118-25. doi: 10.1016/j.ymeth.2012.10.006. Epub 2012 Oct 23. PubMed 23098881.
Backbone
  Vector backbone: pFGC5941-PacI
  Backbone manufacturer: Guiliang Tang (Addgene plasmid # 44182)
  Backbone size w/o insert (bp): 8608
  Vector type: Plant Expression
  Selectable markers: Basta
Growth in bacteria
  Bacterial resistance: Chloramphenicol and Kanamycin, 25 & 50 μg/mL
  Growth temperature: 37°C
  Growth strain: DH5alpha
  Copy number: High Copy
Gene/Insert
  Gene/Insert name: STTM822
  Species: A. thaliana (mustard weed)
  Insert size (bp): 2846
  Promoter: 2x35S
  Cloning method: Restriction Enzyme; 5′ cloning site PacI (not destroyed); 3′ cloning site PacI (not destroyed)
  Sequencing primers: 5′ CACTATCCTTCGCAAGACCCTTCC; 3′ CAACACATGAGCGAAACCCTATAA
Terms and licenses: Academic/Nonprofit Terms; Industry Terms: Not Available to Industry
Depositor comments: The insert within this plasmid contains a 2x35S promoter, STTM, T35S and CmR.
How to cite: pFGC5941-PacI-ath-STTM822 was a gift from Guiliang Tang (Addgene plasmid # 84151 ; http://n2t.net/addgene:84151 ; RRID:Addgene_84151)
