>Addgene plasmid #84151 | pFGC5941-PacI-ath-STTM822 | depositor partial sequence | sequence record 160707 | STTM
AACATGTGCAAACTATGCTTCCCGCGTTGTTGTTGTTATGGTCTAATTTAAATATGGTCTAAAGAAGAAG
AATCATGTGCAAATCTAGCTTCCCGCA
